>Addgene plasmid #112326 | pZNF347-donor | depositor full sequence | sequence record 211717 | Full Sequence
GACCTGCAGGCATGCAAGCTTGGCGTAATCATGGTCATAGCTGTTTCCTGTGTGAAATTGTTATCCGCTC
ACAATTCCACACAACATACGAGCCGGAAGCATAAAGTGTAAAGCCTGGGGTGCCTAATGAGTGAGCTAAC
TCACATTAATTGCGTTGCGCTCACTGCCCGCTTTCCAGTCGGGAAACCTGTCGTGCCAGCTGCATTAATG
AATCGGCCAACGCGCGGGGAGAGGCGGTTTGCGTATTGGGCGCTCTTCCGCTTCCTCGCTCACTGACTCG
CTGCGCTCGGTCGTTCGGCTGCGGCGAGCGGTATCAGCTCACTCAAAGGCGGTAATACGGTTATCCACAG
AATCAGGGGATAACGCAGGAAAGAACATGTGAGCAAAAGGCCAGCAAAAGGCCAGGAACCGTAAAAAGGC
CGCGTTGCTGGCGTTTTTCCATAGGCTCCGCCCCCCTGACGAGCATCACAAAAATCGACGCTCAAGTCAG
AGGTGGCGAAACCCGACAGGACTATAAAGATACCAGGCGTTTCCCCCTGGAAGCTCCCTCGTGCGCTCTC
CTGTTCCGACCCTGCCGCTTACCGGATACCTGTCCGCCTTTCTCCCTTCGGGAAGCGTGGCGCTTTCTCA
TAGCTCACGCTGTAGGTATCTCAGTTCGGTGTAGGTCGTTCGCTCCAAGCTGGGCTGTGTGCACGAACCC
CCCGTTCAGCCCGACCGCTGCGCCTTATCCGGTAACTATCGTCTTGAGTCCAACCCGGTAAGACACGACT
TATCGCCACTGGCAGCAGCCACTGGTAACAGGATTAGCAGAGCGAGGTATGTAGGCGGTGCTACAGAGTT
CTTGAAGTGGTGGCCTAACTACGGCTACACTAGAAGGACAGTATTTGGTATCTGCGCTCTGCTGAAGCCA
GTTACCTTCGGAAAAAGAGTTGGTAGCTCTTGATCCGGCAAACAAACCACCGCTGGTAGCGGTGGTTTTT
TTGTTTGCAAGCAGCAGATTACGCGCAGAAAAAAAGGATCTCAAGAAGATCCTTTGATCTTTTCTACGGG
GTCTGACGCTCAGTGGAACGAAAACTCACGTTAAGGGATTTTGGTCATGAGATTATCAAAAAGGATCTTC
ACCTAGATCCTTTTAAATTAAAAATGAAGTTTTAAATCAATCTAAAGTATATATGAGTAAACTTGGTCTG
ACAGTTACCAATGCTTAATCAGTGAGGCACCTATCTCAGCGATCTGTCTATTTCGTTCATCCATAGTTGC
CTGACTCCCCGTCGTGTAGATAACTACGATACGGGAGGGCTTACCATCTGGCCCCAGTGCTGCAATGATA
CCGCGAGACCCACGCTCACCGGCTCCAGATTTATCAGCAATAAACCAGCCAGCCGGAAGGGCCGAGCGCA
GAAGTGGTCCTGCAACTTTATCCGCCTCCATCCAGTCTATTAATTGTTGCCGGGAAGCTAGAGTAAGTAG
TTCGCCAGTTAATAGTTTGCGCAACGTTGTTGCCATTGCTACAGGCATCGTGGTGTCACGCTCGTCGTTT
GGTATGGCTTCATTCAGCTCCGGTTCCCAACGATCAAGGCGAGTTACATGATCCCCCATGTTGTGCAAAA
AAGCGGTTAGCTCCTTCGGTCCTCCGATCGTTGTCAGAAGTAAGTTGGCCGCAGTGTTATCACTCATGGT
TATGGCAGCACTGCATAATTCTCTTACTGTCATGCCATCCGTAAGATGCTTTTCTGTGACTGGTGAGTAC
TCAACCAAGTCATTCTGAGAATAGTGTATGCGGCGACCGAGTTGCTCTTGCCCGGCGTCAATACGGGATA
ATACCGCGCCACATAGCAGAACTTTAAAAGTGCTCATCATTGGAAAACGTTCTTCGGGGCGAAAACTCTC
AAGGATCTTACCGCTGTTGAGATCCAGTTCGATGTAACCCACTCGTGCACCCAACTGATCTTCAGCATCT
TTTACTTTCACCAGCGTTTCTGGGTGAGCAAAAACAGGAAGGCAAAATGCCGCAAAAAAGGGAATAAGGG
CGACACGGAAATGTTGAATACTCATACTCTTCCTTTTTCAATATTATTGAAGCATTTATCAGGGTTATTG
TCTCATGAGCGGATACATATTTGAATGTATTTAGAAAAATAAACAAATAGGGGTTCCGCGCACATTTCCC
CGAAAAGTGCCACCTGACGTCTAAGAAACCATTATTATCATGACATTAACCTATAAAAATAGGCGTATCA
CGAGGCCCTTTCGTCTCGCGCGTTTCGGTGATGACGGTGAAAACCTCTGACACATGCAGCTCCCGGAGAC
GGTCACAGCTTGTCTGTAAGCGGATGCCGGGAGCAGACAAGCCCGTCAGGGCGCGTCAGCGGGTGTTGGC
GGGTGTCGGGGCTGGCTTAACTATGCGGCATCAGAGCAGATTGTACTGAGAGTGCACCATATGCGGTGTG
AAATACCGCACAGATGCGTAAGGAGAAAATACCGCATCAGGCGCCATTCGCCATTCAGGCTGCGCAACTG
TTGGGAAGGGCGATCGGTGCGGGCCTCTTCGCTATTACGCCAGCTGGCGAAAGGGGGATGTGCTGCAAGG
CGATTAAGTTGGGTAACGCCAGGGTTTTCCCAGTCACGACGTTGTAAAACGACGGCCAGTGAATTCGAGC
TCGGTACCCGCCTAGCTATTCATCTGGTAATTCACACCGGAGAAAAGCCTTACAAATGTCATGAATGCGG
CAAGGTCTTTAGGCGTAATTCACACCTTGCAAGGCATCAGCTAATTCATACTGGAGAGAAACCTTATAAG
TGTAATGAGTGTGGCAAAGCCTTTAGAGCACATTCAAACCTAACTACCCATCAGGTCATCCATACTGGAG
AAAAGCCTTACAAATGTAATGAATGTGGCAAGGTCTTCACTCAAAATTCACACCTTGCAAATCATCAAAG
AATTCATACTGGAGTGAAGCCTTATATGTGTAATGAGTGCGGCAAAGCCTTCAGTGTGTATTCAAGCCTA
ACTACCCATCAGGTCATCCATACTGGAGAAAAACCTTACAAATGTAATGAGTGTGGCAAGGTCTTCACTC
AGAATTCACACCTTGCAAGACATCGGGGAATTCATACTGGAGAGAAACCTTATAAATGTAATGAATGTGG
CAAGGTCTTTAGGCATAATTCATACCTTTCAAGGCATCAGCGAATTCATACTGGAGAGAAACCTTACAAG
TATAATGAGTATGGCAAAGCCTTTAGTGAACATTCAAACCTAACTACCCATCAGGTCATCCATACTGGTG
AAAAACCTTACAAATGTAATGAGTGTGGCAAGGTCTTCACTCAGAATTCACACCTTGCAAGACATCGGAG
AGTTCATACTGGAGGTAAACCTTACCAGTGTAATGAATGTGGCAAAGCCTTTAGTCAAACATCAAAGCTT
GCAAGGCATCAGAGAGTTCATACTGGAGAGAAACCATATGAGTGTAATCAGTGTGGGAAAGCCTTTAGTG
TCCGTTCAAGCCTAACTACCCATCAGGCAATCCATACTGGAAAAAAACCTTACAAATGCAATGAGTGTGG
GAAGGTCTTCACTCAGAATTCACACCTTGCAAGACATCGGGGAATTCATACTGGAGAGAAACCTTACAAG
TGTAATGAGTGTGGCAAAGCCTTTAGTCAAACTTCAAAACTTGCAAGGCATCAGAGAATTCATACCGGAG
AGAAACCATATGAGTGTGGGAAACCCTTTAGTATCTGTTCAAGCCTAACTACCCATCAGACAATCCATAC
TGGTGGGAAACCTTACAAATGTAACGTGTGGAAAGTTCTAAAGTCAGAGTTCAAACCTTGCAAGCCATCA
CAGAATTCAGGGATTCCAACTACTGCAAGCGAGAATCTTTATTTTCAGGGCGCCGCCAAATTCAAAGAAA
CCGCTGCTGCTAAATTCGAACGCCAGCACATGGACAGCGGAGGTGGAGGTTCGAGCGGTCCCTCGGGTTC
GTCGAGCCTGGAAGTTCTGTTCCAGGGGCCCCTGTCGTCGAGCGGTCCCTCGGGTTCGATGGTGAGCAAA
GGCGAGGAGCTGTTCACCGGGGTGGTGCCCATCCTGGTCGAGCTGGACGGCGACGTAAACGGCCACAAGT
TCAGCGTGTCCGGCGAGGGCGAGGGCGATGCCACCTACGGCAAGCTGACCCTGAAGTTCATCTGCACCAC
CGGCAAGCTGCCCGTGCCCTGGCCCACCCTCGTGACCACCCTGACCTACGGCGTGCAGTGCTTCAGCCGC
TACCCCGACCACATGAAGCAGCACGACTTCTTCAAGTCCGCCATGCCCGAAGGCTACGTCCAGGAGCGCA
CCATCTTCTTCAAGGACGACGGCAACTACAAGACCCGCGCCGAGGTGAAGTTCGAGGGCGACACCCTGGT
GAACCGCATCGAGCTGAAGGGCATCGACTTCAAGGAGGACGGCAACATCCTGGGGCACAAGCTGGAGTAC
AACTACAACAGCCACAACGTCTATATCATGGCCGACAAGCAGAAGAACGGCATCAAGGTGAACTTCAAGA
TCCGCCACAACATCGAGGACGGCAGCGTGCAGCTCGCCGACCACTACCAGCAGAACACCCCCATCGGCGA
CGGCCCCGTGCTGCTGCCCGACAACCACTACCTGAGCACCCAGTCCGCCCTGAGCAAAGACCCCAACGAG
AAGCGCGATCACATGGTCCTTAAGGAGTTCGTGACCGCCGCCGGGATCACTCTCGGCATGGACGAGCTGT
ACAAGTAATGATCTAGAGTCGAGTTAATTAAGAATTCCGCCCCCCCCCCTCTCCCTCCCCCCCCCTAACG
TTACTGGCCGAAGCCGCTTGGAATAAGGCCGGTGTGCGTTTGTCTATATGTTATTTTCCACCATATTGCC
GTCTTTTGGCAATGTGAGGGCCCGGAAACCTGGCCCTGTCTTCTTGACGAGCATTCCTAGGGGTCTTTCC
CCTCTCGCCAAAGGAATGCAGGGTCTGTTGAATGTCGTGAAGGAAGCAGTTCCTCTGGAAGCTTCTTGAA
GACAAACAACGTCTGTAGCGACCCTTTGCAGGCAGCGGAACCCCCCACCTGGCGACAGGTGCCTCTGCGG
CCAAAAGCCACGTGTATAAGATACACCTGCAAAGGCGGCACAACCCCAGTGCCACGTTGTGAGTTGGATA
GTTGTGGAAAGAGTCAAATGGCTCTCCTCAAGCGTATTCAACAAGGGGCTGAAGGATGCCCAGAAGGTAC
CCCATTGTATGGGATCTGATCTGGGGCCTCGGTGCACATGCTTTACATGTGTTTAGTCGAGGTTAAAAAA
ACGTCTAGGCCCCCCGAACCACGGGGACGTGGTTTTCCTTTGAAAAACACGATGATAATATGGCCACAAC
CTGTTACATTGCACAAGATAAAAATATATCATCACGAACAGTAAAACTGTCTGCTTACATAAACAGTAAT
ACAAGGGGTGTTATGGGATCGGCCATTGAACAAGATGGATTGCACGCAGGTTCTCCGGCCGCTTGGGTGG
AGAGGCTATTCGGCTATGACTGGGCACAACAGACAATCGGCTGCTCTGATGCCGCCGTGTTCCGGCTGTC
AGCGCAGGGGCGCCCGGTTCTTTTTGTCAAGACCGACCTGTCCGGTGCCCTGAATGAACTGCAGGACGAG
GCAGCGCGGCTATCGTGGCTGGCCACGACGGGCGTTCCTTGCGCAGCTGTGCTCGACGTTGTCACTGAAG
CGGGAAGGGACTGGCTGCTATTGGGCGAAGTGCCGGGGCAGGATCTCCTGTCATCTCACCTTGCTCCTGC
CGAGAAAGTATCCATCATGGCTGATGCAATGCGGCGGCTGCATACGCTTGATCCGGCTACCTGCCCATTC
GACCACCAAGCGAAACATCGCATCGAGCGAGCACGTACTCGGATGGAAGCCGGTCTTGTCGATCAGGATG
ATCTGGACGAAGAGCATCAGGGGCTCGCGCCAGCCGAACTGTTCGCCAGGCTCAAGGCGCGCATGCCCGA
CGGCGAGGATCTCGTCGTGACCCATGGCGATGCCTGCTTGCCGAATATCATGGTGGAAAATGGCCGCTTT
TCTGGATTCATCGACTGTGGCCGGCTGGGTGTGGCGGACCGCTATCAGGACATAGCGTTGGCTACCCGTG
ATATTGCTGAAGAGCTTGGCGGCGAATGGGCTGACCGCTTCCTCGTGCTTTACGGTATCGCCGCTCCCGA
TTCGCAGCGCATCGCCTTCTATCGCCTTCTTGACGAGTTCTTCTGAGTCTGGAGAGAAACCTTACAAATG
AAGGTGGTAACTTTTGCAGTTAGAATTCATTCCTTTGACAACGTCAGAGAATTTATGCCTGAGAGATTCC
TTGAAAATGCAATGACTGGCTGGGTGCAGTGGCTCATGCCTGTAATCCCAACACTTTGGGAGTCCGAGGC
AGGTGGATCACCTGAGGTCAGGAGTTCAAGACCAGCCTGACCAACATGGCGAAACCCCATTTCTACTAAA
AGTACACAATTAGCTAGGCCTGGTGGCGTGCGCCTGTAATCCCAGCTATATAGGAGGCTGAGGCAGGAGA
ATCACTTGAACCCAGGAGGCGGAGGTTGCAGTGAGCCAAGATCGTGCCAATGCACTCCATCCTGGGCAAA
AAGAGCAAAACTCCATCTTAAAGGAAAAAAAAAAAATGCAATGACTGTGGCAAACTCCTCATGAGTTCAA
GTATTAATAGACATCCAAGAGTCCATAATAATGAGAAATCACATAAATGTACTGTGTGTGACAGAGGCTT
TATTCAGGCCTCACAGCTTTGCAGGCATTAAAATCTACGTATTTGATGGAACCACACAAATGTAATGTGT
AAGAGCATCCTGAAGCTCTTACTCTAAGACTGTAACTGTAGGTGAGGATTCATACAAAGAGTGACTCAGT
CTCTAGTTCTTTGATTCACTTTTAAAATGATAAACTGCACAATAATTACACGTTCCAATATGGTAAAACT
TAAGACATTATATATTTCAAAGGTCAAAGGACATTTGGAAATGGCTACTTACCTTCAGGTTATAAAATCT
TTTATTCCATTGTTTGAGGTTTCTCAAAAAGGCTACTGTTTGTGACTTTCAACCTGAACTATGGATCTGT
GGCTATTTTGCATCCTTAAGCACCTTTCGTGGTGCCTATCTGGGAAAGAACCACAGTATGGAAAGGCTTA
CTTCATTACATGAGGATCATTTTTATCCATGTTTATTGAAGAAGGAGGACTCTGCCT
Features (pLannotate 1.2.2; 19 found; start..end, strand, type, name):
      1..21      +  misc_feature   MCS (fragment): pUC18/19 multiple cloning site
     58..74      -  protein_bind   lac operator: The lac repressor binds to the lac operator to inhibit transcription in E. coli. This inhibition can be relieved by adding lactose or isopropyl-β-D-thiogalactopyranoside (IPTG). lac repressor encoded by lacI
     82..112     -  promoter       lac promoter: promoter for the E. coli lac operon
    127..148     -  protein_bind   CAP binding site: CAP binding activates transcription in the presence of cAMP. E. coli catabolite activator protein
    161..253     -  CDS            lacI (fragment): lac repressor; lacI; The lac repressor binds to the lac operator to inhibit transcription in E. coli. This inhibition can be relieved by adding lactose or isopropyl-β-D-thiogalactopyranoside (IPTG).
    436..1024    -  rep_origin     ori: high-copy-number ColE1/pMB1/pBR322/pUC origin of replication
   1195..2055    -  CDS            AmpR: β-lactamase; bla; confers resistance to ampicillin, carbenicillin, and related antibiotics
   2056..2160    -  promoter       AmpR promoter: bla
   2255..2290    +  CDS            rop (fragment): Rop protein, which maintains plasmids at low copy number; rop
   2392..2491    +  misc_feature   bom (fragment): basis of mobility region from pBR322
   2497..2654    -  CDS            lacZα (fragment): LacZα fragment of β-galactosidase; lacZ fragment
   2672..2752    +  CDS            ZNF525 (fragment): ZN525_HUMAN - Also known as KIAA1979. Experimental evidence at transcript level: Swiss-Prot protein existence level 2. May be involved in transcriptional regulation. From Homo sapiens (Human).
   3281..3299    +  CDS            CCR5TC (fragment): zinc-finger domain from the CCR5-224 (+) zinc-finger nuclease that recognizes the left half-site target sequence in the human CCR5 gene (Perez et al., 2008; Gross et al., 2013)
   3880..3900    +  CDS            capTEV™ (fragment): composite tag for in vivo biotinylation, TEV protease cleavage, and 6xHis tagging
   3914..3958    +  CDS            S-Tag: affinity and epitope tag derived from pancreatic ribonuclease A
   4049..4768    +  CDS            EGFP: the original enhanced GFP (Yang et al., 1996) mammalian codon-optimized
   4806..5391    +  misc_feature   IRES2: internal ribosome entry site (IRES) of the encephalomyocarditis virus (EMCV)
   5473..6276    +  CDS            NeoR/KanR: aminoglycoside phosphotransferase from Tn5; aph(3')-II (or nptII); confers resistance to neomycin, kanamycin, and G418 (Geneticin®)
   6399..6692    -  CDS            GVQW1 (fragment): GVQW1_HUMAN - Also known as TIGD1L2. Experimental evidence at transcript level: Swiss-Prot protein existence level 2. From Homo sapiens (Human).
