[The description below was written by a language model from this plasmid's Addgene catalogue record and pLannotate feature annotations shown in this document.]
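Description:
pZNF347-donor is a homology-directed repair donor plasmid built on the pUC19 backbone, designed to knock a GFP tag into the endogenous human ZNF347 transcription factor gene by CRISPR-assisted genome editing. It is propagated in E. coli as a high-copy plasmid through the ColE1/pUC origin and selected with ampicillin via the β-lactamase gene. Remnants of the pUC19 lac promoter/operator, lacZα and multiple cloning site flank the insert, which was assembled by Gibson cloning.

The payload consists of two ZNF347 homology arms, amplified from K562 genomic DNA, surrounding an EGFP-IRES-Neo cassette. In the feature table, the annotated hits to ZNF525 and a zinc-finger domain upstream of the cassette, and to GVQW1 downstream, are short fragment matches that most likely reflect similarity within the human genomic arm sequences rather than deliberately included parts. Just before EGFP the annotation detects a fragment of a composite TEV/His-type tag and an S-Tag, suggesting a linker with affinity or epitope elements between the ZNF347 coding sequence and the fluorescent protein, although the catalogue entry does not describe this. Following EGFP, an EMCV IRES drives translation of the Tn5 neomycin phosphotransferase.

No separate mammalian promoter is annotated, consistent with a design in which the tagged protein and the resistance marker are both expressed from one transcript under the native ZNF347 promoter after correct integration, allowing G418 selection of edited cells. The plasmid is meant to be used with its companion guide RNA plasmid, pZNF347.1.0-gDNA. The record does not state the downstream application of the GFP-tagged factor.
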