Addgene plasmid #112326: pZNF347-donor
Purpose: CRISPR donor plasmid to tag human transcription factor ZNF347 with GFP
Depositing lab: Kevin White. Depositing organization: University of Chicago.
Backbone
  Vector backbone: pUC19
  Vector type: CRISPR
Growth in bacteria
  Bacterial resistance: Ampicillin, 100 μg/mL
  Growth temperature: 37°C
  Growth strain: DH5alpha
  Copy number: High Copy
Gene/Insert
  Gene/Insert name: ZNF347 homology arms flanking EGFP-IRES-Neo cassette
  Species: H. sapiens (human)
  Entrez Gene: ZNF347 (a.k.a. ZNF1111)
  Cloning method: Gibson Cloning
  Sequencing primers: 5′ M13pUC-fwd; 3′ M13pUC-rev
Terms and licenses: Academic/Nonprofit Terms; Industry Terms: Not Available to Industry
Depositor comments: Cloning source: K562. Use with plasmid pZNF347.1.0-gDNA.
How to cite: pZNF347-donor was a gift from Kevin White (Addgene plasmid # 112326 ; http://n2t.net/addgene:112326 ; RRID:Addgene_112326)
