LOCUS       Exported 7267 bp ds-DNA circular SYN 13-MAY-2021
DEFINITION  CRISPR donor plasmid to tag human transcription factor ZNF347 with
            GFP.
ACCESSION   .
VERSION     .
KEYWORDS    pZNF347-donor
SOURCE      synthetic DNA construct
  ORGANISM  synthetic DNA construct
REFERENCE   1 (bases 1 to 7267)
  TITLE     White lab ENCODE plasmids to tag human transcription factors with
            GFP
REFERENCE   2 (bases 1 to 7267)
  AUTHORS   .
  TITLE     Direct Submission
  JOURNAL   Exported May 13, 2021 from SnapGene Server 1.1.58
            http://www.snapgene.com
FEATURES             Location/Qualifiers
     source          1..7267
                     /organism="synthetic DNA construct"
                     /mol_type="other DNA"
     primer_bind     complement(34..50)
                     /label=M13 rev
                     /note="common sequencing primer, one of multiple similar
                     variants"
     primer_bind     complement(34..50)
                     /label=M13 Reverse
                     /note="In lacZ gene. Also called M13-rev"
     primer_bind     complement(47..69)
                     /label=M13/pUC Reverse
                     /note="In lacZ gene"
     protein_bind    58..74
                     /label=lac operator
                     /bound_moiety="lac repressor encoded by lacI"
                     /note="The lac repressor binds to the lac operator to
                     inhibit transcription in E. coli. This inhibition can be
                     relieved by adding lactose or
                     isopropyl-beta-D-thiogalactopyranoside (IPTG)."
     promoter        complement(82..112)
                     /label=lac promoter
                     /note="promoter for the E. coli lac operon"
     protein_bind    127..148
                     /label=CAP binding site
                     /bound_moiety="E. coli catabolite activator protein"
                     /note="CAP binding activates transcription in the presence
                     of cAMP."
     primer_bind     complement(265..282)
                     /label=L4440
                     /note="L4440 vector, forward primer"
     rep_origin      complement(436..1024)
                     /direction=LEFT
                     /label=ori
                     /note="high-copy-number ColE1/pMB1/pBR322/pUC origin of
                     replication"
     primer_bind     complement(516..535)
                     /label=pBR322ori-F
                     /note="pBR322 origin, forward primer"
     CDS             complement(1195..2055)
                     /codon_start=1
                     /gene="bla"
                     /product="beta-lactamase"
                     /label=AmpR
                     /note="confers resistance to ampicillin, carbenicillin, and
                     related antibiotics"
                     /translation="MSIQHFRVALIPFFAAFCLPVFAHPETLVKVKDAEDQLGARVGYI
                     ELDLNSGKILESFRPEERFPMMSTFKVLLCGAVLSRIDAGQEQLGRRIHYSQNDLVEYS
                     PVTEKHLTDGMTVRELCSAAITMSDNTAANLLLTTIGGPKELTAFLHNMGDHVTRLDRW
                     EPELNEAIPNDERDTTMPVAMATTLRKLLTGELLTLASRQQLIDWMEADKVAGPLLRSA
                     LPAGWFIADKSGAGERGSRGIIAALGPDGKPSRIVVIYTTGSQATMDERNRQIAEIGAS
                     LIKHW"
     primer_bind     1818..1837
                     /label=Amp-R
                     /note="Ampicillin resistance gene, reverse primer"
     promoter        complement(2056..2160)
                     /gene="bla"
                     /label=AmpR promoter
     primer_bind     2228..2246
                     /label=pBRforEco
                     /note="pBR322 vectors, upsteam of EcoRI site, forward
                     primer"
     primer_bind     complement(2284..2306)
                     /label=pGEX 3'
                     /note="pGEX vectors, reverse primer"
     primer_bind     2406..2425
                     /label=pRS-marker
                     /note="pRS vectors, use to sequence yeast selectable
                     marker"
     primer_bind     2619..2641
                     /label=M13/pUC Forward
                     /note="In lacZ gene"
     primer_bind     2633..2650
                     /label=M13 Forward
                     /note="In lacZ gene. Also called M13-F20 or M13 (-21)
                     Forward"
     primer_bind     2634..2650
                     /label=M13 fwd
                     /note="common sequencing primer, one of multiple similar
                     variants"
     CDS             3881..3901
                     /codon_start=1
                     /product="tobacco etch virus (TEV) protease recognition and
                     cleavage site"
                     /label=TEV site
                     /translation="ENLYFQG"
     CDS             3914..3958
                     /codon_start=1
                     /product="affinity and epitope tag derived from pancreatic
                     ribonuclease A"
                     /label=S-Tag
                     /translation="KETAAAKFERQHMDS"
     CDS             3998..4021
                     /codon_start=1
                     /product="recognition and cleavage site for human
                     rhinovirus 3C and PreScission proteases"
                     /label=HRV 3C site
                     /translation="LEVLFQGP"
     CDS             4049..4768
                     /codon_start=1
                     /product="the original enhanced GFP (Yang et al., 1996)"
                     /label=EGFP
                     /note="mammalian codon-optimized"
                     /translation="MVSKGEELFTGVVPILVELDGDVNGHKFSVSGEGEGDATYGKLTL
                     KFICTTGKLPVPWPTLVTTLTYGVQCFSRYPDHMKQHDFFKSAMPEGYVQERTIFFKDD
                     GNYKTRAEVKFEGDTLVNRIELKGIDFKEDGNILGHKLEYNYNSHNVYIMADKQKNGIK
                     VNFKIRHNIEDGSVQLADHYQQNTPIGDGPVLLPDNHYLSTQSALSKDPNEKRDHMVLK
                     EFVTAAGITLGMDELYK"
     primer_bind     complement(4094..4115)
                     /label=EGFP-N
                     /note="EGFP, reverse primer"
     primer_bind     complement(4355..4374)
                     /label=EXFP-R
                     /note="For distinguishing EGFP variants, reverse primer"
     misc_feature    4806..5391
                     /label=IRES2
                     /note="internal ribosome entry site (IRES) of the
                     encephalomyocarditis virus (EMCV)"
     primer_bind     complement(4972..4989)
                     /label=IRES reverse
                     /note="IRES internal ribosome entry site, reverse primer.
                     Also called pCDH-rev"
     primer_bind     5199..5218
                     /label=IRES-F
                     /note="IRES internal ribosome entry site, forward primer"
     CDS             5473..6276
                     /codon_start=1
                     /gene="aph(3')-II (or nptII)"
                     /product="aminoglycoside phosphotransferase from Tn5"
                     /label=NeoR/KanR
                     /note="confers resistance to neomycin, kanamycin, and G418
                     (Geneticin(R))"
                     /translation="MGSAIEQDGLHAGSPAAWVERLFGYDWAQQTIGCSDAAVFRLSAQ
                     GRPVLFVKTDLSGALNELQDEAARLSWLATTGVPCAAVLDVVTEAGRDWLLLGEVPGQD
                     LLSSHLAPAEKVSIMADAMRRLHTLDPATCPFDHQAKHRIERARTRMEAGLVDQDDLDE
                     EHQGLAPAELFARLKARMPDGEDLVVTHGDACLPNIMVENGRFSGFIDCGRLGVADRYQ
                     DIALATRDIAEELGGEWADRFLVLYGIAAPDSQRIAFYRLLDEFF"
     primer_bind     complement(5536..5555)
                     /label=Neo-R
                     /note="Neomycin resistance gene, reverse primer"
     primer_bind     6146..6165
                     /label=Neo-F
                     /note="Neomycin resistance gene, forward primer"
ORIGIN
        1 gacctgcagg catgcaagct tggcgtaatc atggtcatag ctgtttcctg tgtgaaattg
       61 ttatccgctc acaattccac acaacatacg agccggaagc ataaagtgta aagcctgggg
      121 tgcctaatga gtgagctaac tcacattaat tgcgttgcgc tcactgcccg ctttccagtc
      181 gggaaacctg tcgtgccagc tgcattaatg aatcggccaa cgcgcgggga gaggcggttt
      241 gcgtattggg cgctcttccg cttcctcgct cactgactcg ctgcgctcgg tcgttcggct
      301 gcggcgagcg gtatcagctc actcaaaggc ggtaatacgg ttatccacag aatcagggga
      361 taacgcagga aagaacatgt gagcaaaagg ccagcaaaag gccaggaacc gtaaaaaggc
      421 cgcgttgctg gcgtttttcc ataggctccg cccccctgac gagcatcaca aaaatcgacg
      481 ctcaagtcag aggtggcgaa acccgacagg actataaaga taccaggcgt ttccccctgg
      541 aagctccctc gtgcgctctc ctgttccgac cctgccgctt accggatacc tgtccgcctt
      601 tctcccttcg ggaagcgtgg cgctttctca tagctcacgc tgtaggtatc tcagttcggt
      661 gtaggtcgtt cgctccaagc tgggctgtgt gcacgaaccc cccgttcagc ccgaccgctg
      721 cgccttatcc ggtaactatc gtcttgagtc caacccggta agacacgact tatcgccact
      781 ggcagcagcc actggtaaca ggattagcag agcgaggtat gtaggcggtg ctacagagtt
      841 cttgaagtgg tggcctaact acggctacac tagaagaaca gtatttggta tctgcgctct
      901 gctgaagcca gttaccttcg gaaaaagagt tggtagctct tgatccggca aacaaaccac
      961 cgctggtagc ggtggttttt ttgtttgcaa gcagcagatt acgcgcagaa aaaaaggatc
     1021 tcaagaagat cctttgatct tttctacggg gtctgacgct cagtggaacg aaaactcacg
     1081 ttaagggatt ttggtcatga gattatcaaa aaggatcttc acctagatcc ttttaaatta
     1141 aaaatgaagt tttaaatcaa tctaaagtat atatgagtaa acttggtctg acagttacca
     1201 atgcttaatc agtgaggcac ctatctcagc gatctgtcta tttcgttcat ccatagttgc
     1261 ctgactcccc gtcgtgtaga taactacgat acgggagggc ttaccatctg gccccagtgc
     1321 tgcaatgata ccgcgagacc cacgctcacc ggctccagat ttatcagcaa taaaccagcc
     1381 agccggaagg gccgagcgca gaagtggtcc tgcaacttta tccgcctcca tccagtctat
     1441 taattgttgc cgggaagcta gagtaagtag ttcgccagtt aatagtttgc gcaacgttgt
     1501 tgccattgct acaggcatcg tggtgtcacg ctcgtcgttt ggtatggctt cattcagctc
     1561 cggttcccaa cgatcaaggc gagttacatg atcccccatg ttgtgcaaaa aagcggttag
     1621 ctccttcggt cctccgatcg ttgtcagaag taagttggcc gcagtgttat cactcatggt
     1681 tatggcagca ctgcataatt ctcttactgt catgccatcc gtaagatgct tttctgtgac
     1741 tggtgagtac tcaaccaagt cattctgaga atagtgtatg cggcgaccga gttgctcttg
     1801 cccggcgtca atacgggata ataccgcgcc acatagcaga actttaaaag tgctcatcat
     1861 tggaaaacgt tcttcggggc gaaaactctc aaggatctta ccgctgttga gatccagttc
     1921 gatgtaaccc actcgtgcac ccaactgatc ttcagcatct tttactttca ccagcgtttc
     1981 tgggtgagca aaaacaggaa ggcaaaatgc cgcaaaaaag ggaataaggg cgacacggaa
     2041 atgttgaata ctcatactct tcctttttca atattattga agcatttatc agggttattg
     2101 tctcatgagc ggatacatat ttgaatgtat ttagaaaaat aaacaaatag gggttccgcg
     2161 cacatttccc cgaaaagtgc cacctgacgt ctaagaaacc attattatca tgacattaac
     2221 ctataaaaat aggcgtatca cgaggccctt tcgtctcgcg cgtttcggtg atgacggtga
     2281 aaacctctga cacatgcagc tcccggagac ggtcacagct tgtctgtaag cggatgccgg
     2341 gagcagacaa gcccgtcagg gcgcgtcagc gggtgttggc gggtgtcggg gctggcttaa
     2401 ctatgcggca tcagagcaga ttgtactgag agtgcaccat atgcggtgtg aaataccgca
     2461 cagatgcgta aggagaaaat accgcatcag gcgccattcg ccattcaggc tgcgcaactg
     2521 ttgggaaggg cgatcggtgc gggcctcttc gctattacgc cagctggcga aagggggatg
     2581 tgctgcaagg cgattaagtt gggtaacgcc agggttttcc cagtcacgac gttgtaaaac
     2641 gacggccagt gaattcgagc tcggtacccg cctagctatt catctggtaa ttcacaccgg
     2701 agaaaagcct tacaaatgtc atgaatgcgg caaggtcttt aggcgtaatt cacaccttgc
     2761 aaggcatcag ctaattcata ctggagagaa accttataag tgtaatgagt gtggcaaagc
     2821 ctttagagca cattcaaacc taactaccca tcaggtcatc catactggag aaaagcctta
     2881 caaatgtaat gaatgtggca aggtcttcac tcaaaattca caccttgcaa atcatcaaag
     2941 aattcatact ggagtgaagc cttatatgtg taatgagtgc ggcaaagcct tcagtgtgta
     3001 ttcaagccta actacccatc aggtcatcca tactggagaa aaaccttaca aatgtaatga
     3061 gtgtggcaag gtcttcactc agaattcaca ccttgcaaga catcggggaa ttcatactgg
     3121 agagaaacct tataaatgta atgaatgtgg caaggtcttt aggcataatt catacctttc
     3181 aaggcatcag cgaattcata ctggagagaa accttacaag tataatgagt atggcaaagc
     3241 ctttagtgaa cattcaaacc taactaccca tcaggtcatc catactggtg aaaaacctta
     3301 caaatgtaat gagtgtggca aggtcttcac tcagaattca caccttgcaa gacatcggag
     3361 agttcatact ggaggtaaac cttaccagtg taatgaatgt ggcaaagcct ttagtcaaac
     3421 atcaaagctt gcaaggcatc agagagttca tactggagag aaaccatatg agtgtaatca
     3481 gtgtgggaaa gcctttagtg tccgttcaag cctaactacc catcaggcaa tccatactgg
     3541 aaaaaaacct tacaaatgca atgagtgtgg gaaggtcttc actcagaatt cacaccttgc
     3601 aagacatcgg ggaattcata ctggagagaa accttacaag tgtaatgagt gtggcaaagc
     3661 ctttagtcaa acttcaaaac ttgcaaggca tcagagaatt cataccggag agaaaccata
     3721 tgagtgtggg aaacccttta gtatctgttc aagcctaact acccatcaga caatccatac
     3781 tggtgggaaa ccttacaaat gtaacgtgtg gaaagttcta aagtcagagt tcaaaccttg
     3841 caagccatca cagaattcag ggattccaac tactgcaagc gagaatcttt attttcaggg
     3901 cgccgccaaa ttcaaagaaa ccgctgctgc taaattcgaa cgccagcaca tggacagcgg
     3961 aggtggaggt tcgagcggtc cctcgggttc gtcgagcctg gaagttctgt tccaggggcc
     4021 cctgtcgtcg agcggtccct cgggttcgat ggtgagcaaa ggcgaggagc tgttcaccgg
     4081 ggtggtgccc atcctggtcg agctggacgg cgacgtaaac ggccacaagt tcagcgtgtc
     4141 cggcgagggc gagggcgatg ccacctacgg caagctgacc ctgaagttca tctgcaccac
     4201 cggcaagctg cccgtgccct ggcccaccct cgtgaccacc ctgacctacg gcgtgcagtg
     4261 cttcagccgc taccccgacc acatgaagca gcacgacttc ttcaagtccg ccatgcccga
     4321 aggctacgtc caggagcgca ccatcttctt caaggacgac ggcaactaca agacccgcgc
     4381 cgaggtgaag ttcgagggcg acaccctggt gaaccgcatc gagctgaagg gcatcgactt
     4441 caaggaggac ggcaacatcc tggggcacaa gctggagtac aactacaaca gccacaacgt
     4501 ctatatcatg gccgacaagc agaagaacgg catcaaggtg aacttcaaga tccgccacaa
     4561 catcgaggac ggcagcgtgc agctcgccga ccactaccag cagaacaccc ccatcggcga
     4621 cggccccgtg ctgctgcccg acaaccacta cctgagcacc cagtccgccc tgagcaaaga
     4681 ccccaacgag aagcgcgatc acatggtcct taaggagttc gtgaccgccg ccgggatcac
     4741 tctcggcatg gacgagctgt acaagtaatg atctagagtc gagttaatta agaattccgc
     4801 ccccccccct ctccctcccc ccccctaacg ttactggccg aagccgcttg gaataaggcc
     4861 ggtgtgcgtt tgtctatatg ttattttcca ccatattgcc gtcttttggc aatgtgaggg
     4921 cccggaaacc tggccctgtc ttcttgacga gcattcctag gggtctttcc cctctcgcca
     4981 aaggaatgca gggtctgttg aatgtcgtga aggaagcagt tcctctggaa gcttcttgaa
     5041 gacaaacaac gtctgtagcg accctttgca ggcagcggaa ccccccacct ggcgacaggt
     5101 gcctctgcgg ccaaaagcca cgtgtataag atacacctgc aaaggcggca caaccccagt
     5161 gccacgttgt gagttggata gttgtggaaa gagtcaaatg gctctcctca agcgtattca
     5221 acaaggggct gaaggatgcc cagaaggtac cccattgtat gggatctgat ctggggcctc
     5281 ggtgcacatg ctttacatgt gtttagtcga ggttaaaaaa acgtctaggc cccccgaacc
     5341 acggggacgt ggttttcctt tgaaaaacac gatgataata tggccacaac ctgttacatt
     5401 gcacaagata aaaatatatc atcacgaaca gtaaaactgt ctgcttacat aaacagtaat
     5461 acaaggggtg ttatgggatc ggccattgaa caagatggat tgcacgcagg ttctccggcc
     5521 gcttgggtgg agaggctatt cggctatgac tgggcacaac agacaatcgg ctgctctgat
     5581 gccgccgtgt tccggctgtc agcgcagggg cgcccggttc tttttgtcaa gaccgacctg
     5641 tccggtgccc tgaatgaact gcaggacgag gcagcgcggc tatcgtggct ggccacgacg
     5701 ggcgttcctt gcgcagctgt gctcgacgtt gtcactgaag cgggaaggga ctggctgcta
     5761 ttgggcgaag tgccggggca ggatctcctg tcatctcacc ttgctcctgc cgagaaagta
     5821 tccatcatgg ctgatgcaat gcggcggctg catacgcttg atccggctac ctgcccattc
     5881 gaccaccaag cgaaacatcg catcgagcga gcacgtactc ggatggaagc cggtcttgtc
     5941 gatcaggatg atctggacga agagcatcag gggctcgcgc cagccgaact gttcgccagg
     6001 ctcaaggcgc gcatgcccga cggcgaggat ctcgtcgtga cccatggcga tgcctgcttg
     6061 ccgaatatca tggtggaaaa tggccgcttt tctggattca tcgactgtgg ccggctgggt
     6121 gtggcggacc gctatcagga catagcgttg gctacccgtg atattgctga agagcttggc
     6181 ggcgaatggg ctgaccgctt cctcgtgctt tacggtatcg ccgctcccga ttcgcagcgc
     6241 atcgccttct atcgccttct tgacgagttc ttctgagtct ggagagaaac cttacaaatg
     6301 aaggtggtaa cttttgcagt tagaattcat tcctttgaca acgtcagaga atttatgcct
     6361 gagagattcc ttgaaaatgc aatgactggc tgggtgcagt ggctcatgcc tgtaatccca
     6421 acactttggg agtccgaggc aggtggatca cctgaggtca ggagttcaag accagcctga
     6481 ccaacatggc gaaaccccat ttctactaaa agtacacaat tagctaggcc tggtggcgtg
     6541 cgcctgtaat cccagctata taggaggctg aggcaggaga atcacttgaa cccaggaggc
     6601 ggaggttgca gtgagccaag atcgtgccaa tgcactccat cctgggcaaa aagagcaaaa
     6661 ctccatctta aaggaaaaaa aaaaaatgca atgactgtgg caaactcctc atgagttcaa
     6721 gtattaatag acatccaaga gtccataata atgagaaatc acataaatgt actgtgtgtg
     6781 acagaggctt tattcaggcc tcacagcttt gcaggcatta aaatctacgt atttgatgga
     6841 accacacaaa tgtaatgtgt aagagcatcc tgaagctctt actctaagac tgtaactgta
     6901 ggtgaggatt catacaaaga gtgactcagt ctctagttct ttgattcact tttaaaatga
     6961 taaactgcac aataattaca cgttccaata tggtaaaact taagacatta tatatttcaa
     7021 aggtcaaagg acatttggaa atggctactt accttcaggt tataaaatct tttattccat
     7081 tgtttgaggt ttctcaaaaa ggctactgtt tgtgactttc aacctgaact atggatctgt
     7141 ggctattttg catccttaag cacctttcgt ggtgcctatc tgggaaagaa ccacagtatg
     7201 gaaaggctta cttcattaca tgaggatcat ttttatccat gtttattgaa gaaggaggac
     7261 tctgcct
//
